>Addgene plasmid #243044 | AiP2135 - pAAV-AiE2326m-minBG-iCre(R297T)-BGHpA | addgene full sequence | sequence record 490114 | Addgene NGS Result
CCTGCAGGCAGCTGCGCGCTCGCTCGCTCACTGAGGCCGCCCGGGCGTCGGGCGACCTTTGGTCGCCCGG
CCTCAGTGAGCGAGCGAGCGCGCAGAGAGGGAGTGGCCAACTCCATCACTAGGGGTTCCTGCGGCCGCAC
GCGTTGTAAGAGTAATAATCGAGGGGTCACGTGGAGACATTCCCACCATGAAGGCAGAGCTGGCTGCACC
TTAGCCTTCAATCCTGAGGAGTGGGGGCTGTTGCCCAAACCCAAAGGTTATCTATGCCCAGTCCCTAGGT
CTGCATGCCCACCACAGGGTCCTCCTTTAGAGGGTGCTGGGGGGATTGCAGGGTGAGGCAAACCCAGGCT
GGGTTCCACCCCACCCAGCCTGGCGTTTGCTCAGCTGGCACAGGGTAGGACGGAGCTGTATCTAACAAAT
CCTGCATAGGGGGCTGCTCTGCAGCAACACGAATGTGGATTTAACCTTTCGGCAAATGTCTTACACTGAC
ACAAATATTGCTTTTTAATTCGTTCTCTTGTCTCGGCTGGAGGTGCTTGCAACAGAAGCTAGGTGGGGGT
GGAGGACATGTGCTCTCCAGACCTTTGTCTGTGTCTGAGCTCTCTCAAGTAGCACCTGGCCTAAACTTGA
AAACATGATGTCTTTGGACTCTCTTGGGAGATCGGAGCTCGGGCTGGGCATAAAAGTCAGGGCAGAGCCA
TCTATTGCTTACATTTGCTTCTGGGATCCAGATCTTTCGAAGCTAGCCACCATGGTGCCCAAGAAGAAGA
GGAAAGTCTCCAACCTGCTGACTGTGCACCAAAACCTGCCTGCCCTCCCTGTGGATGCCACCTCTGATGA
AGTCAGGAAGAACCTGATGGACATGTTCAGGGACAGGCAGGCCTTCTCTGAACACACCTGGAAGATGCTC
CTGTCTGTGTGCAGATCCTGGGCTGCCTGGTGCAAGCTGAACAACAGGAAATGGTTCCCTGCTGAACCTG
AGGATGTGAGGGACTACCTCCTGTACCTGCAAGCCAGAGGCCTGGCTGTGAAGACCATCCAACAGCACCT
GGGCCAGCTCAACATGCTGCACAGGAGATCTGGCCTGCCTCGCCCTTCTGACTCCAATGCTGTGTCCCTG
GTGATGAGGAGAATCAGAAAGGAGAATGTGGATGCTGGGGAGAGAGCCAAGCAGGCCCTGGCCTTTGAAC
GCACTGACTTTGACCAAGTCAGATCCCTGATGGAGAACTCTGACAGATGCCAGGACATCAGGAACCTGGC
CTTCCTGGGCATTGCCTACAACACCCTGCTGCGCATTGCCGAAATTGCCAGAATCAGAGTGAAGGACATC
TCCCGCACCGATGGTGGGAGAATGCTGATCCACATTGGCAGGACCAAGACCCTGGTGTCCACAGCTGGTG
TGGAGAAGGCCCTGTCCCTGGGGGTTACCAAGCTGGTGGAGAGATGGATCTCTGTGTCTGGTGTGGCTGA
TGACCCCAACAACTACCTGTTCTGCCGGGTCAGAAAGAATGGTGTGGCTGCCCCTTCTGCCACCTCCCAA
CTGTCCACCCGGGCCCTGGAAGGGATCTTTGAGGCCACCCACCGCCTGATCTATGGTGCCAAGGATGACT
CTGGGCAGAGATACCTGGCCTGGTCTGGCCACTCTGCCAGAGTGGGTGCTGCCACCGACATGGCCAGGGC
TGGTGTGTCCATCCCTGAAATCATGCAGGCTGGTGGCTGGACCAATGTGAACATTGTGATGAACTACATC
AGAAACCTGGACTCTGAGACTGGGGCCATGGTGAGGCTGCTCGAAGATGGGGACTGAGGCGCGCCGAATT
CAAGCTTCTCGAGAGATCTTCGACTGTGCCTTCTAGTTGCCAGCCATCTGTTGTTTGCCCCTCCCCCGTG
CCTTCCTTGACCCTGGAAGGTGCCACTCCCACTGTCCTTTCCTAATAAAATGAGGAAATTGCATCGCATT
GTCTGAGTAGGTGTCATTCTATTCTGGGGGGTGGGGTGGGGCAGGACAGCAAGGGGGAGGATTGGGAAGA
CAATAGCAGGCATGAGATCTCACGTGCGGACCGAGCGGCCGCAGGAACCCCTAGTGATGGAGTTGGCCAC
TCCCTCTCTGCGCGCTCGCTCGCTCACTGAGGCCGGGCGACCAAAGGTCGCCCGACGCCCGGGCTTTGCC
CGGGCGGCCTCAGTGAGCGAGCGAGCGCGCAGCTGCCTGCAGGGGCGCCTGATGCGGTATTTTCTCCTTA
CGCATCTGTGCGGTATTTCACACCGCATA
[95 nt withheld, positions 2270-2364]
T
[46 nt withheld, positions 2366-2411]
C
[141 nt withheld, positions 2413-2553]
CCTTTGACGTTGGAGTCCACGTTCTTT
[37 nt withheld, positions 2581-2617]
ACTCTATCTCGGGCTATTCTTTTGATTTATAAGGGATTTTGCCGATTTCGGTCTATTGGTTAAAAAATGA
GCTGATTTAACAAAAATTTAACGCGAATTTTAACAAAATATTAACGTTTACAATTTTATGGTGCACTCTC
AGTACAATCTGCTCTGATGCCGCATAGTTAAGCCAGCCCCGACACCCGCCAACACCCGCTGACGCGCCCT
GACGGGCTTGTCTGCTCCCGGCATCCGCTTACAGACAAGCTGTGACCGTCTCCGGGAGCTGCATGTGTCA
GAGGTTTTCACCGTCATCACCGAAACGCGCGAGACGAAAGGGCCTCGTGATACGCCTATTTTTATAGGTT
AATGTCATGATAATAATGGTTTCTTAGACGTCAGGTGGCACTTTTCGGGGAAATGTGCGCGGAACCCCTA
TTTGTTTATTTTTCTAAATACATTCAAATATGTATCCGCTCATGAGACAATAACCCTGATAAATGCTTCA
ATAATATTGAAAAAGGAAGAGTATGAGTATTCAACATTTCCGTGTCGCCCTTATTCCCTTTTTTGCGGCA
TTTTGCCTTCCTGTTTTTGCTCACCCAGAAACGCTGGTGAAAGTAAAAGATGCTGAAGATCAGTTGGGTG
CACGAGTGGGTTACATCGAACTGGATCTCAACAGCGGTAAGATCCTTGAGAGTTTTCGCCCCGAAGAACG
TTTTCCAATGATGAGCACTTTTAAAGTTCTGCTATGTGGCGCGGTATTATCCCGTATTGACGCCGGGCAA
GAGCAACTCGGTCGCCGCATACACTATTCTCAGAATGACTTGGTTGAGTACTCACCAGTCACAGAAAAGC
ATCTTACGGATGGCATGACAGTAAGAGAATTATGCAGTGCTGCCATAACCATGAGTGATAACACTGCGGC
CAACTTACTTCTGACAACGATCGGAGGACCGAAGGAGCTAACCGCTTTTTTGCACAACATGGGGGATCAT
GTAACTCGCCTTGATCGTTGGGAACCGGAGCTGAATGAAGCCATACCAAACGACGAGCGTGACACCACGA
TGCCTGTAGCAATGGCAACAACGTTGCGCAAACTATTAACTGGCGAACTACTTACTCTAGCTTCCCGGCA
ACAATTAATAGACTGGATGGAGGCGGATAAAGTTGCAGGACCACTTCTGCGCTCGGCCCTTCCGGCTGGC
TGGTTTATTGCTGATAAATCTGGAGCCGGTGAGCGTGGGTCTCGCGGTATCATTGCAGCACTGGGGCCAG
ATGGTAAGCCCTCCCGTATCGTAGTTATCTACACGACGGGGAGTCAGGCAACTATGGATGAACGAAATAG
ACAGATCGCTGAGATAGGTGCCTCACTGATTAAGCATTGGTAACTGTCAGACCAAGTTTACTCATATATA
CTTTAGATTGATTTAAAACTTCATTTTTAATTTAAAAGGATCTAGGTGAAGATCCTTTTTGATAATCTCA
TGACCAAAATCCCTTAACGTGAGTTTTCGTTCCACTGAGCGTCAGACCCCGTAGAAAAGATCAAAGGATC
TTCTTGAGATCCTTTTTTTCTGCGCGTAATCTGCTGCTTGCAAACAAAAAAACCACCGCTACCAGCGGTG
GTTTGTTTGCCGGATCAAGAGCTACCAACTCTTTTTCCGAAGGTAACTGGCTTCAGCAGAGCGCAGATAC
CAAATACTGTTCTTCTAGTGTAGCCGTAGTTAGGCCACCACTTCAAGAACTCTGTAGCACCGCCTACATA
CCTCGCTCTGCTAATCCTGTTACCAGTGGCTGCTGCCAGTGGCGATAAGTCGTGTCTTACCGGGTTGGAC
TCAAGACGATAGTTACCGGATAAGGCGCAGCGGTCGGGCTGAACGGGGGGTTCGTGCACACAGCCCAGCT
TGGAGCGAACGACCTACACCGAACTGAGATACCTACAGCGTGAGCTATGAGAAAGCGCCACGCTTCCCGA
AGGGAGAAAGGCGGACAGGTATCCGGTAAGCGGCAGGGTCGGAACAGGAGAGCGCACGAGGGAGCTTCCA
GGGGGAAACGCCTGGTATCTTTATAGTCCTGTCGGGTTTCGCCACCTCTGACTTGAGCGTCGATTTTTGT
GATGCTCGTCAGGGGGGCGGAGCCTATGGAAAAACGCCAGCAACGCGGCCTTTTTACGGTTCCTGGCCTT
TTGCTGGCCTTTTGCTCACATGT
Features (pLannotate 1.2.2; 12 found; start..end, strand, type, name):
     12..39      +  repeat_region  AAV2 ITR (fragment): inverted terminal repeat of adeno-associated virus serotype 2 inverted
     68..95      +  repeat_region  AAV2 ITR (fragment): inverted terminal repeat of adeno-associated virus serotype 2 inverted
    779..1804    +  CDS            cre: RECR_BPP1 - Experimental evidence at protein level: Swiss-Prot protein existence level 1. Catalyzes site-specific recombination between two 34-base- pair LOXP sites. Its role is to maintain the phage genome as a monomeric unit-copy plasmid in the lysogenic state. From Escherichia phage P1 (Bacteriophage P1).
   1844..1955    +  polyA_signal   bGH poly(A) signal: bovine growth hormone polyadenylation signal
   2073..2213    +  repeat_region  AAV2 ITR: inverted terminal repeat of adeno-associated virus serotype 2 inverted
   2218..2269    -  misc_feature   bom (fragment): basis of mobility region from pBR322
   2288..2743    +  rep_origin     f1 ori (sequence partly withheld): f1 bacteriophage origin of replication; arrow indicates direction of (+) strand synthesis
   2744..2793    -  misc_feature   bom (fragment): basis of mobility region from pBR322
   2895..2930    -  CDS            rop (fragment): Rop protein, which maintains plasmids at low copy number; rop
   3025..3129    +  promoter       AmpR promoter: bla
   3130..3990    +  CDS            AmpR: β-lactamase; bla; confers resistance to ampicillin, carbenicillin, and related antibiotics
   4161..4749    +  rep_origin     ori: high-copy-number ColE1/pMB1/pBR322/pUC origin of replication
