[The description below was written by a language model from this plasmid's Addgene catalogue record and pLannotate feature annotations shown in this document.]
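Description:
AiP2135 - pAAV-AiE2326m-minBG-iCre(R297T)-BGHpA is a 4.8 kb AAV transfer plasmid built on a pAAV2 backbone, intended for packaging a recombinant adeno-associated virus genome that delivers Cre recombinase to brain cells. In bacteria it replicates from a high-copy ColE1/pUC-type origin and is selected with ampicillin through the bla (AmpR) gene and its promoter. An f1 phage origin and small remnants of the pBR322 bom and rop regions are also present in the backbone. The expression cassette is flanked by AAV2 inverted terminal repeats, which are the cis elements needed for replication and encapsidation of the viral genome. The annotation detects the right ITR as complete, but the left ITR only as two short fragments.

Between the ITRs, the construct name indicates the AiE2326m enhancer followed by a minimal beta-globin promoter (minBG). These elements are not annotated in the feature table, but they presumably occupy the unannotated stretch upstream of the coding sequence. A minimal promoter has little activity on its own, so the pattern of transcription is dictated by the enhancer, which the record describes as designed to drive AAV-mediated expression in specific brain cell populations. The record does not state which populations. The payload is iCre, a synthetic codon-improved Cre that recombines loxP sites, carrying an R297T substitution; the record does not explain the effect of this mutation. Transcripts are terminated by the bovine growth hormone polyadenylation signal. The vector would typically be used to restrict Cre-dependent recombination, such as activation of floxed or inverted reporter and effector alleles, to enhancer-defined cell types.
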