Addgene plasmid #243044: AiP2135 - pAAV-AiE2326m-minBG-iCre(R297T)-BGHpA
Purpose: AiE2326m is an enhancer sequence designed to drive AAV-mediated transgene expression in specific populations of brain cells.
Depositing lab: Allen Institute for Brain Science & Bosiljka Tasic. Depositing organization: Allen Institute.
Backbone
  Vector backbone: pAAV2
  Vector type: AAV
Growth in bacteria
  Bacterial resistance: Ampicillin, 100 μg/mL
  Growth temperature: 37°C
  Growth strain: NEB Stable
  Copy number: High Copy
Gene/Insert
  Gene/Insert name: iCre(R297T)
  Species: Synthetic
  Mutation: Mutation in 297th amino acid
  Cloning method: Gibson Cloning
Terms and licenses: Academic/Nonprofit Terms; Industry Terms: Not Available to Industry
How to cite: AiP2135 - pAAV-AiE2326m-minBG-iCre(R297T)-BGHpA was a gift from Allen Institute for Brain Science & Bosiljka Tasic (Addgene plasmid # 243044 ; http://n2t.net/addgene:243044 ; RRID:Addgene_243044)
